>Addgene plasmid #180650 | pLVX-mCherry-KATNA1 | addgene full sequence | sequence record 358623 | Addgene NGS Result
TGGAWGGGCTAATTCACTCCCAAAGAAGACAAGATATCCTTGATCTGTGGATCTACCACACACAAGGCTA
CTTCCCTGATTAGCAGAACTACACACCAGGGCCAGGGGTCAGATATCCACTGACCTTTGGATGGTGCTAC
AAGCTAGTACCAGTTGAGCCAGATAAGGTAGAAGAGGCCAATAAAGGAGAGAACACCAGCTTGTTACACC
CTGTGAGCCTGCATGGGATGGATGACCCGGAGAGAGAAGTGTTAGAGTGGAGGTTTGACAGCCGCCTAGC
ATTTCATCACGTGGCCCGAGAGCTGCATCCGGAGTACTTCAAGAACTGCTGATATCGAGCTTGCTACAAG
GGACTTTCCGCTGGGGACTTTCCAGGGAGGCGTGGCCTGGGCGGGACTGGGGAGTGGCGAGCCCTCAGAT
CCTGCATATAAGCAGCTGCTTTTTGCCTGTACTGGGTCTCTCTGGTTAGACCAGATCTGAGCCTGGGAGC
TCTCTGGCTAACTAGGGAACCCACTGCTTAAGCCTCAATAAAGCTTGCCTTGAGTGCTTCAAGTAGTGTG
TGCCCGTCTGTTGTGTGACTCTGGTAACTAGAGATCCCTCAGACCCTTTTAGTCAGTGTGGAAAATCTCT
AGCAGTGGCGCCCGAACAGGGACTTGAAAGCGAAAGGGAAACCAGAGGAGCTCTCTCGACGCAGGACTCG
GCTTGCTGAAGCGCGCACGGCAAGAGGCGAGGGGCGGCGACTGGTGAGTACGCCAAAAATTTTGACTAGC
GGAGGCTAGAAGGAGAGAGATGGGTGCGAGAGCGTCAGTATTAAGCGGGGGAGAATTAGATCGCGATGGG
AAAAAATTCGGTTAAGGCCAGGGGGAAAGAAAAAATATAAATTAAAACATATAGTATGGGCAAGCAGGGA
GCTAGAACGATTCGCAGTTAATCCTGGCCTGTTAGAAACATCAGAAGGCTGTAGACAAATACTGGGACAG
CTACAACCATCCCTTCAGACAGGATCAGAAGAACTTAGATCATTATATAATACAGTAGCAACCCTCTATT
GTGTGCATCAAAGGATAGAGATAAAAGACACCAAGGAAGCTTTAGACAAGATAGAGGAAGAGCAAAACAA
AAGTAAGACCACCGCACAGCAAGCGGCCGGCCGCTGATCTTCAGACCTGGAGGAGGAGATATGAGGGACA
ATTGGAGAAGTGAATTATATAAATATAAAGTAGTAAAAATTGAACCATTAGGAGTAGCACCCACCAAGGC
AAAGAGAAGAGTGGTGCAGAGAGAAAAAAGAGCAGTGGGAATAGGAGCTTTGTTCCTTGGGTTCTTGGGA
GCAGCAGGAAGCACTATGGGCGCAGCGTCAATGACGCTGACGGTACAGGCCAGACAATTATTGTCTGGTA
TAGTGCAGCAGCAGAACAATTTGCTGAGGGCTATTGAGGCGCAACAGCATCTGTTGCAACTCACAGTCTG
GGGCATCAAGCAGCTCCAGGCAAGAATCCTGGCTGTGGAAAGATACCTAAAGGATCAACAGCTCCTGGGG
ATTTGGGGTTGCTCTGGAAAACTCATTTGCACCACTGCTGTGCCTTGGAATGCTAGTTGGAGTAATAAAT
CTCTGGAACAGATTTGGAATCACACGACCTGGATGGAGTGGGACAGAGAAATTAACAATTACACAAGCTT
AATACACTCCTTAATTGAAGAATCGCAAAACCAGCAAGAAAAGAATGAACAAGAATTATTGGAATTAGAT
AAATGGGCAAGTTTGTGGAATTGGTTTAACATAACAAATTGGCTGTGGTATATAAAATTATTCATAATGA
TAGTAGGAGGCTTGGTAGGTTTAAGAATAGTTTTTGCTGTACTTTCTATAGTGAATAGAGTTAGGCAGGG
ATATTCACCATTATCGTTTCAGACCCACCTCCCAACCCCGAGGGGACCCGACAGGCCCGAAGGAATAGAA
GAAGAAGGTGGAGAGAGAGACAGAGACAGATCCATTCGATTAGTGAACGGATCTCGACGGTATCGCCTTT
AAAAGAAAAGGGGGGATTGGGGGGTACAGTGCAGGGGAAAGAATAGTAGACATAATAGCAACAGACATAC
AAACTAAAGAATTACAAAAACAAATTACAAAAATTCAAAATTTTCGGGTTTATTACAGGGACAGCAGAGA
TCCAGTTTATCGATGAGGCCCTTTCGTCTTCACTCGAGTTTACTCCCTATCAGTGATAGAGAACGTATGT
CGAGTTTACTCCCTATCAGTGATAGAGAACGATGTCGAGTTTACTCCCTATCAGTGATAGAGAACGTATG
TCGAGTTTACTCCCTATCAGTGATAGAGAACGTATGTCGAGTTTACTCCCTATCAGTGATAGAGAACGTA
TGTCGAGTTTATCCCTATCAGTGATAGAGAACGTATGTCGAGTTTACTCCCTATCAGTGATAGAGAACGT
ATGTCGAGGTAGGCGTGTACGGTGGGAGGCCTATATAAGCAGAGCTCGTTTAGTGAACCGTCAGATCGCC
TGGAGAAGGATCCGCCACCATGGTGAGCAAGGGCGAGGAGGATAACATGGCCATCATCAAGGAGTTCATG
CGCTTCAAGGTGCACATGGAGGGCTCCGTGAACGGCCACGAGTTCGAGATCGAGGGCGAGGGCGAGGGCC
GCCCCTACGAGGGCACCCAGACCGCCAAGCTGAAGGTGACCAAGGGTGGCCCCCTGCCCTTCGCCTGGGA
CATCCTGTCCCCTCAGTTCATGTACGGCTCCAAGGCCTACGTGAAGCACCCCGCCGACATCCCCGACTAC
TTGAAGCTGTCCTTCCCCGAGGGCTTCAAGTGGGAGCGCGTGATGAACTTCGAGGACGGCGGCGTGGTGA
CCGTGACCCAGGACTCCTCCCTGCAGGACGGCGAGTTCATCTACAAGGTGAAGCTGCGCGGCACCAACTT
CCCCTCCGACGGCCCCGTAATGCAGAAGAAGACCATGGGCTGGGAGGCCTCCTCCGAGCGGATGTACCCC
GAGGACGGCGCCCTGAAGGGCGAGATCAAGCAGAGGCTGAAGCTGAAGGACGGCGGCCACTACGACGCTG
AGGTCAAGACCACCTACAAGGCCAAGAAGCCCGTGCAGCTGCCCGGCGCCTACAACGTCAACATCAAGTT
GGACATCACCTCCCACAACGAGGACTACACCATCGTGGAACAGTACGAACGCGCCGAGGGCCGCCACTCC
ACCGGCGGCATGGACGAGCTGTACAAGGGATCCATGAGTCTTCTTATGATTAGTGAGAATGTAAAATTGG
CTCGTGAATATGCATTGCTGGGAAACTATGACTCTGCGATGGTCTATTATCAGGGAGTTCTTGACCAAAT
GAACAAGTATCTGTACTCAGTCAAAGATACATACCTCCAGCAGAAATGGCAACAGGTTTGGCAGGAAATA
AATGTGGAAGCTAAACATGTTAAAGATATCATGAAAACACTAGAGAGCTTTAAACTGGATAGTACGCCAC
TCAAAGCGGCACAGCATGACCTTCCAGCTTCTGAGGGAGAAGTCTGGTCCATGCCTGTACCTGTTGAACG
AAGACCCTCACCAGGACCTAGAAAACGCCAATCTTCTCAGTACAGTGACCCTAAATCACATGGTAATCGT
CCAAGTACAACTGTCAGAGTTCACCGTTCATCTGCACAGAATGTTCACAATGACAGAGGGAAAGCTGTTC
GTTGTCGTGAAAAGAAAGAACAGAATAAAGGAAGAGAGGAAAAGAACAAATCACCTGCTGCAGTAACAGA
ACCAGAGACAAATAAATTTGATAGTACCGGATATGATAAAGACTTAGTAGAAGCTTTGGAAAGAGATATA
ATTTCCCAGAATCCCAATGTTCGATGGGATGATATCGCTGATTTAGTAGAAGCTAAAAAGTTGCTTAAGG
AAGCCGTAGTGTTACCAATGTGGATGCCCGAATTCTTTAAGGGCATTAGGAGACCATGGAAAGGAGTACT
GATGGTCGGCCCACCTGGCACGGGGAAGACGCTCCTTGCTAAAGCAGTAGCTACAGAATGCAAGACAACA
TTCTTCAATGTCTCTTCATCAACTTTGACTTCCAAATACAGAGGAGAATCTGAGAAGCTTGTTCGTCTTC
TGTTTGAAATGGCTCGATTTTATTCTCCAGCCACCATATTTATTGATGAGATAGACTCCATCTGTAGTCG
CCGAGGGACTTCTGAAGAACATGAAGCAAGCAGAAGGGTGAAAGCGGAGCTGCTGGTTCAGATGGATGGT
GTTGGAGGTACTTCTGAAAATGATGACCCTTCCAAAATGGTTATGGTTCTGGCAGCTACTAATTTTCCCT
GGGATATAGATGAGGCTTTAAGACGACGCCTTGAGAAACGAATCTATATTCCTTTGCCGTCAGCAAAAGG
CAGGGAGGAGCTATTACGAATAAGTCTACGTGAGTTGGAATTGGCTGATGATGTTGACCTTGCAAGTATA
GCAGAAAACATGGAAGGTTATTCAGGTGCGGACATTACCAACGTGTGCAGGGATGCGTCCTTGATGGCAA
TGAGAAGGCGCATTGAAGGTTTGACTCCAGAGGAAATCCGAAATCTTTCCAAAGAAGAAATGCACATGCC
TACAACTATGGAGGATTTCGAGATGGCTTTAAAAAAGGTTTCTAAGTCAGTGTCTGCTGCAGACATTGAA
AGATACGAGAAATGGATATTTGAGTTTGGATCATGCTAAGAATTCTACCGGGTAGGGGAGGCGCTTTTCC
CAAGGCAGTCTGGAGCATGCGCTTTAGCAGCCCCGCTGGGCACTTGGCGCTACACAAGTGGCCTCTGGCC
TCGCACACATTCCACATCCACCGGTAGGCGCCAACCGGCTCCGTTCTTTGGTGGCCCCTTCGCGCCACCT
TCTACTCCTCCCCTAGTCAGGAAGTTCCCCCCCGCCCCGCAGCTCGCGTCGTGCAGGACGTGACAAATGG
AAGTAGCACGTCTCACTAGTCTCGTGCAGATGGACAGCACCGCTGAGCAATGGAAGCGGGTAGGCCTTTG
GGGCAGCGGCCAATAGCAGCTTTGCTCCTTCGCTTTCTGGGCTCAGAGGCTGGGAAGGGGTGGGTCCGGG
GGCGGGCTCAGGGGCGGGCTCAGGGGCGGGGCGGGCGCCCGAAGGTCCTCCGGAGGCCCGGCATTCTGCA
CGCTTCAAAAGCGCACGTCTGCCGCGCTGTTCTCCTCTTCCTCATCTCCGGGCCTTTCGACCTGCAGCCC
AAGCTTACCATGACCGAGTACAAGCCCACGGTGCGCCTCGCCACCCGCGACGACGTCCCCAGGGCCGTAC
GCACCCTCGCCGCCGCGTTCGCCGACTACCCCGCCACGCGCCACACCGTCGATCCGGACCGCCACATCGA
GCGGGTCACCGAGCTGCAAGAACTCTTCCTCACGCGCGTCGGGCTCGACATCGGCAAGGTGTGGGTCGCG
GACGACGGCGCCGCGGTGGCGGTCTGGACCACGCCGGAGAGCGTCGAAGCGGGGGCGGTGTTCGCCGAGA
TCGGCCCGCGCATGGCCGAGTTGAGCGGTTCCCGGCTGGCCGCGCAGCAACAGATGGAAGGCCTCCTGGC
GCCGCACCGGCCCAAGGAGCCCGCGTGGTTCCTGGCCACCGTCGGCGTCTCGCCCGACCACCAGGGCAAG
GGTCTGGGCAGCGCCGTCGTGCTCCCCGGAGTGGAGGCGGCCGAGCGCGCCGGGGTGCCCGCCTTCCTGG
AGACCTCCGCGCCCCGCAACCTCCCCTTCTACGAGCGGCTCGGCTTCACCGTCACCGCCGACGTCGAGGT
GCCCGAAGGACCGCGCACCTGGTGCATGACCCGCAAGCCCGGTGCCTGACGGGCGCGTCTGGAACAATCA
ACCTCTGGATTACAAAATTTGTGAAAGATTGACTGGTATTCTTAACTATGTTGCTCCTTTTACGCTATGT
GGATACGCTGCTTTAATGCCTTTGTATCATGCTATTGCTTCCCGTATGGCTTTCATTTTCTCCTCCTTGT
ATAAATCCTGGTTGCTGTCTCTTTATGAGGAGTTGTGGCCCGTTGTCAGGCAACGTGGCGTGGTGTGCAC
TGTGTTTGCTGACGCAACCCCCACTGGTTGGGGCATTGCCACCACCTGTCAGCTCCTTTCCGGGACTTTC
GCTTTCCCCCTCCCTATTGCCACGGCGGAACTCATCGCCGCCTGCCTTGCCCGCTGCTGGACAGGGGCTC
GGCTGTTGGGCACTGACAATTCCGTGGTGTTGTCGGGGAAGCTGACGTCCTTTCCATGGCTGCTCGCCTG
TGTTGCCACCTGGATTCTGCGCGGGACGTCCTTCTGCTACGTCCCTTCGGCCCTCAATCCAGCGGACCTT
CCTTCCCGCGGCCTGCTGCCGGCTCTGCGGCCTCTTCCGCGTCTTCGCCTTCGCCCTCAGACGAGTCGGA
TCTCCCTTTGGGCCGCCTCCCCGCCTGGAATTAATTCTGCAGTCGAGACCTAGAAAAACATGGAGCAATC
ACAAGTAGCAATACAGCAGCTACCAATGCTGATTGTGCCTGGCTAGAAGCACAAGAGGAGGAGGAGGTGG
GTTTTCCAGTCACACCTCAGGTACCTTTAAGACCAATGACTTACAAGGCAGCTGTAGATCTTAGCCACTT
TTTAAAAGAAAAGAGGGGACTGGAAGGGCTAATTCACTCCCAACGAAGACAAGATATCCTTGATCTGTGG
ATCTACCACACACAAGGCTACTTCCCTGATTAGCAGAACTACACACCAGGGCCAGGGGTCAGATATCCAC
TGACCTTTGGATGGTGCTACAAGCTAGTACCAGTTGAGCCAGATAAGGTAGAAGAGGCCAATAAAGGAGA
GAACACCAGCTTGTTACACCCTGTGAGCCTGCATGGGATGGATGACCCGGAGAGAGAAGTGTTAGAGTGG
AGGTTTGACAGCCGCCTAGCATTTCATCACGTGGCCCGAGAGCTGCATCCGGAGTACTTCAAGAACTGCT
GATATCGAGCTTGCTACAAGGGACTTTCCGCTGGGGACTTTCCAGGGAGGCGTGGCCTGGGCGGGACTGG
GGAGTGGCGAGCCCTCAGATCCTGCATATAAGCAGCTGCTTTTTGCCTGTACTGGGTCTCTCTGGTTAGA
CCAGATCTGAGCCTGGGAGCTCTCTGGCTAACTAGGGAACCCACTGCTTAAGCCTCAATAAAGCTTGCCT
TGAGTGCTTCAAGTAGTGTGTGCCCGTCTGTTGTGTGACTCTGGTAACTAGAGATCCCTCAGACCCTTTT
AGTCAGTGTGGAAAATCTCTAGCAGTAGTAGTTCATGTCATCTTATTATTCAGTATTTATAACTTGCAAA
GAAATGAATATCAGAGAGTGAGAGGCCTTGACATTGCTAGCGTTTACCGTCGACCTCTAGCTAGAGCTTG
GCGTAATCATGGTCATAGCTGTTTCCTGTGTGAAATTGTTATCCGCTCACAATTCCACACAACATACGAG
CCGGAAGCATAAAGTGTAAAGCCTGGGGTGCCTAATGAGTGAGCTAACTCACATTAATTGCGTTGCGCTC
ACTGCCCGCTTTCCAGTCGGGAAACCTGTCGTGCCAGCTGCATTAATGAATCGGCCAACGCGCGGGGAGA
GGCGGTTTGCGTATTGGGCGCTCTTCCGCTTCCTCGCTCACTGACTCGCTGCGCTCGGTCGTTCGGCTGC
GGCGAGCGGTATCAGCTCACTCAAAGGCGGTAATACGGTTATCCACAGAATCAGGGGATAACGCAGGAAA
GAACATGTGAGCAAAAGGCCAGCAAAAGGCCAGGAACCGTAAAAAGGCCGCGTTGCTGGCGTTTTTCCAT
AGGCTCCGCCCCCCTGACGAGCATCACAAAAATCGACGCTCAAGTCAGAGGTGGCGAAACCCGACAGGAC
TATAAAGATACCAGGCGTTTCCCCCTGGAAGCTCCCTCGTGCGCTCTCCTGTTCCGACCCTGCCGCTTAC
CGGATACCTGTCCGCCTTTCTCCCTTCGGGAAGCGTGGCGCTTTCTCATAGCTCACGCTGTAGGTATCTC
AGTTCGGTGTAGGTCGTTCGCTCCAAGCTGGGCTGTGTGCACGAACCCCCCGTTCAGCCCGACCGCTGCG
CCTTATCCGGTAACTATCGTCTTGAGTCCAACCCGGTAAGACACGACTTATCGCCACTGGCAGCAGCCAC
TGGTAACAGGATTAGCAGAGCGAGGTATGTAGGCGGTGCTACAGAGTTCTTGAAGTGGTGGCCTAACTAC
GGCTACACTAGAAGAACAGTATTTGGTATCTGCGCTCTGCTGAAGCCAGTTACCTTCGGAAAAAGAGTTG
GTAGCTCTTGATCCGGCAAACAAACCACCGCTGGTAGCGGTGGTTTTTTTGTTTGCAAGCAGCAGATTAC
GCGCAGAAAAAAAGGATCTCAAGAAGATCCTTTGATCTTTTCTACGGGGTCTGACGCTCAGTGGAACGAA
AACTCACGTTAAGGGATTTTGGTCATGAGATTATCAAAAAGGATCTTCACCTAGATCCTTTTAAATTAAA
AATGAAGTTTTAAATCAATCTAAAGTATATATGAGTAAACTTGGTCTGACAGTTACCAATGCTTAATCAG
TGAGGCACCTATCTCAGCGATCTGTCTATTTCGTTCATCCATAGTTGCCTGACTCCCCGTCGTGTAGATA
ACTACGATACGGGAGGGCTTACCATCTGGCCCCAGTGCTGCAATGATACCGCGAGACCCACGCTCACCGG
CTCCAGATTTATCAGCAATAAACCAGCCAGCCGGAAGGGCCGAGCGCAGAAGTGGTCCTGCAACTTTATC
CGCCTCCATCCAGTCTATTAATTGTTGCCGGGAAGCTAGAGTAAGTAGTTCGCCAGTTAATAGTTTGCGC
AACGTTGTTGCCATTGCTACAGGCATCGTGGTGTCACGCTCGTCGTTTGGTATGGCTTCATTCAGCTCCG
GTTCCCAACGATCAAGGCGAGTTACATGATCCCCCATGTTGTGCAAAAAAGCGGTTAGCTCCTTCGGTCC
TCCGATCGTTGTCAGAAGTAAGTTGGCCGCAGTGTTATCACTCATGGTTATGGCAGCACTGCATAATTCT
CTTACTGTCATGCCATCCGTAAGATGCTTTTCTGTGACTGGTGAGTACTCAACCAAGTCATTCTGAGAAT
AGTGTATGCGGCGACCGAGTTGCTCTTGCCCGGCGTCAATACGGGATAATACCGCGCCACATAGCAGAAC
TTTAAAAGTGCTCATCATTGGAAAACGTTCTTCGGGGCGAAAACTCTCAAGGATCTTACCGCTGTTGAGA
TCCAGTTCGATGTAACCCACTCGTGCACCCAACTGATCTTCAGCATCTTTTACTTTCACCAGCGTTTCTG
GGTGAGCAAAAACAGGAAGGCAAAATGCCGCAAAAAAGGGAATAAGGGCGACACGGAAATGTTGAATACT
CATACTCTTCCTTTTTCAATATTATTGAAGCATTTATCAGGGTTATTGTCTCATGAGCGGATACATATTT
GAATGTATTTAGAAAAATAAACAAATAGGGGTTCCGCGCACATTTCCCCGAAAAGTGCCACCTGACGTCG
ACGGATCGGGAGATCAACTTGTTTATTGCAGCTTATAATGGTTACAAATAAAGCAATAGCATCACAAATT
TCACAAATAAAGCATTTTTTTCACTGCATTCTAGTTGTGGTTTGTCCAAACTCATCAATGTATCTTATCA
TGTCTGGATCAACTGGATAACTCAAGCTAACCAAAATCATCCCAAACTTCCCACCCCATACCCTATTACC
ACTGCCAATTACCTGTGGTTTCATTTACTCTAAACCTGTGATTCCTCTGAATTATTTTCATTTTAAAGAA
ATTGTATTTGTTAAATATGTACTACAAACTTAGTAGTTGGAAGGGCTAATTCACTCCCAAAGAAGACAMK
AYAWMCTTRRTMKK
Features (pLannotate 1.2.2; 24 found; start..end, strand, type, name):
      6..329     +  CDS            nef (fragment): NEF_HV1BR - Experimental evidence at protein level: Swiss-Prot protein existence level 1. Extracellular Nef protein targets CD4(+) T-lymphocytes for apoptosis by interacting with CXCR4 surface receptors (PubMed:14990729). From Human immunodeficiency virus type 1 group M subtype B (isolate BRU/LAI) (HIV-1).
    377..634     +  LTR            5' LTR (truncated): truncated 5' long terminal repeat (LTR) from HIV-1
    681..806     +  misc_feature   HIV-1 Ψ: packaging signal of human immunodeficiency virus type 1
    790..1128    +  CDS            HIV-1 gag (fragment): gag protein from human immunodeficiency virus 1; gag
   1303..1536    +  misc_feature   RRE: The Rev response element (RRE) of HIV-1 allows for Rev-dependent mRNA export from the nucleus to the cytoplasm.
   1913..2013    +  CDS            Rev (fragment): human immunodeficiency virus 1 (HIV-1) Rev protein; rev; enhances nuclear export of unspliced and incompletely spliced viral mRNAs
   2028..2143    +  misc_feature   cPPT/CTS: central polypurine tract and central termination sequence of HIV-1 (lacking the first T)
   2206..2520    +  promoter       tight TRE promoter: Tet-responsive promoter PTight, consisting of seven tet operator sequences followed by the minimal CMV promoter
   2540..3247    +  CDS            mCherry: mCherry is a basic (constitutively fluorescent) red fluorescent protein published in 2004, derived from Discosoma sp.. It is reported to be a very rapidly-maturing monomer with low acid sensitivity.
   3254..4726    +  CDS            KATNA1: KTNA1_HUMAN - Experimental evidence at protein level: Swiss-Prot protein existence level 1. Catalytic subunit of a complex which severs microtubules in an ATP-dependent manner. Microtubule severing may promote rapid reorganization of cellular microtubule arrays and the release of microtubules from the centrosome following nucleation. Microtubule release from the mitotic spindle poles may allow depolymerization of the microtubule end proximal to the spindle pole, leading to poleward microtubule flux and poleward motion of chromosome. Microtubule release within the cell body of neurons may be re
   4740..5239    +  promoter       PGK promoter: mouse phosphoglycerate kinase 1 promoter
   5260..5859    +  CDS            PuroR: puromycin N-acetyltransferase; pac from Streptomyces alboniger; confers resistance to puromycin
   5876..6464    +  misc_feature   WPRE: woodchuck hepatitis virus posttranscriptional regulatory element
   6481..6999    +  CDS            nef (fragment): NEF_HV1BR - Experimental evidence at protein level: Swiss-Prot protein existence level 1. Extracellular Nef protein targets CD4(+) T-lymphocytes for apoptosis by interacting with CXCR4 surface receptors (PubMed:14990729). From Human immunodeficiency virus type 1 group M subtype B (isolate BRU/LAI) (HIV-1).
   7047..7304    +  LTR            5' LTR (truncated): truncated 5' long terminal repeat (LTR) from HIV-1
   7456..7472    -  protein_bind   lac operator: The lac repressor binds to the lac operator to inhibit transcription in E. coli. This inhibition can be relieved by adding lactose or isopropyl-β-D-thiogalactopyranoside (IPTG). lac repressor encoded by lacI
   7480..7510    -  promoter       lac promoter: promoter for the E. coli lac operon
   7525..7546    -  protein_bind   CAP binding site: CAP binding activates transcription in the presence of cAMP. E. coli catabolite activator protein
   7559..7651    -  CDS            lacI (fragment): lac repressor; lacI; The lac repressor binds to the lac operator to inhibit transcription in E. coli. This inhibition can be relieved by adding lactose or isopropyl-β-D-thiogalactopyranoside (IPTG).
   7834..8422    -  rep_origin     ori: high-copy-number ColE1/pMB1/pBR322/pUC origin of replication
   8593..9453    -  CDS            AmpR: β-lactamase; bla; confers resistance to ampicillin, carbenicillin, and related antibiotics
   9454..9558    -  promoter       AmpR promoter: bla
   9606..9740    +  polyA_signal   SV40 poly(A) signal: SV40 polyadenylation signal
   9908..9938    +  LTR            3' LTR (ΔU3) (fragment): self-inactivating 3' long terminal repeat (LTR) from HIV-1
