[The description below was written by a language model from this plasmid's Addgene catalogue record and pLannotate feature annotations shown in this document.]
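Description:
pLVX-mCherry-KATNA1 is a doxycycline-inducible lentiviral expression vector built on the Clontech pLVX backbone, carrying human KATNA1 fused at its N-terminus to the red fluorescent protein mCherry. KATNA1 encodes the catalytic subunit of katanin, an ATP-dependent microtubule-severing enzyme. The fusion is driven by the tight TRE promoter (seven tet operators upstream of a minimal CMV promoter), so expression depends on a Tet transactivator. No transactivator is annotated on this plasmid, so it would have to be supplied separately in the target cells. The KATNA1 coding sequence carries silent changes that make it resistant to a specific siRNA, an arrangement that allows the tagged protein to be expressed while the endogenous transcript is depleted.

Downstream of the fusion, a mouse PGK promoter drives puromycin N-acetyltransferase for selection of transduced mammalian cells, followed by a WPRE to enhance transcript stability and expression. The viral framework includes HIV-1 LTR sequences flanking the cassette, the Ψ packaging signal with a partial gag region, the RRE for Rev-dependent nuclear export of the genomic RNA, and the cPPT/CTS, which aids nuclear import. Fragments of nef and rev are residual viral sequence rather than functional genes. Packaging functions are not annotated on the plasmid and must be provided in trans. In bacteria the plasmid replicates from a high-copy ColE1/pUC-type origin and is selected with ampicillin. According to the record, the vector is used to generate stable cell lines, and it was deposited with a study of the ESCRT-III–MIT domain interactome and cofactors of cytokinetic abscission.
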