Addgene plasmid #180650: pLVX-mCherry-KATNA1
Purpose: Lentiviral expression vector for KATNA1. Used for generating cell lines. Has N-terminal mCherry tag. Dox-inducible. Internal ID: WISP20-47.
Depositing lab: Wesley Sundquist. Depositing organization: University of Utah. Publication: Comprehensive analysis of the human ESCRT-III-MIT domain interactome reveals new cofactors for cytokinetic abscission. Wenzel DM, Mackay DR, Skalicky JJ, Paine EL, Miller MS, Ullman KS, Sundquist WI. Elife. 2022 Sep 15;11:e77779. doi: 10.7554/eLife.77779. PubMed 36107470.
Backbone
  Vector backbone: pLVX
  Backbone manufacturer: Clontech
  Vector type: Mammalian Expression, Lentiviral
  Selectable markers: Puromycin
Growth in bacteria
  Bacterial resistance: Ampicillin, 100 μg/mL
  Growth temperature: 37°C
  Growth strain: NEB Stable
  Copy number: Unknown
Gene/Insert
  Gene/Insert name: KATNA1
  Species: H. sapiens (human)
  Mutation: siRNA resistant to: GGACAGCACUCCCUUGAAA
  Entrez Gene: KATNA1
  Tag / fusion protein: mCherry (N terminal on backbone)
Terms and licenses: Academic/Nonprofit Terms; Industry Terms: Not Available to Industry
Depositor comments: Read the preprint on bioRxiv: https://www.biorxiv.org/content/10.1101/2022.02.09.477148v1
How to cite: pLVX-mCherry-KATNA1 was a gift from Wesley Sundquist (Addgene plasmid # 180650 ; http://n2t.net/addgene:180650 ; RRID:Addgene_180650)
